>Addgene plasmid #84796 | pET - FnR062.Y78P | depositor partial sequence | sequence record 162571 | insert sequence
ATGGCTAGCTCCTCCGACTCTCCGCGTAACCTGGAGGTTACCAACGCAACTCCGAACTCTCTGACTATTT
CTTGGGACGATCCTTATCACGCTATCTATTACCGTATCACCTACGGCGAAACTGGTGGTAACTCCCCGAG
CCAGGAATTCACTGTTCCGAGATCTTATTCTAATGCGACCATCAGCGGTCTGAAACCGGGCCAGGATTAT
ACCATTACCGTGTACGCTGTAACCGGTCCTAACGACGATTCAAACCCAATCAGCATCAATTATCGCACCG
AAATCGACAAACCGTCTCAGGGATCCCACCATCACCATCATCACTGA
