>Addgene plasmid #84796 | pET - FnR062.Y78P | addgene partial sequence | sequence record 163648 | T7 5'-TAATACGACTCACTATAGGG-3'
TTTTGTTTAACTTTAAGAAGGAGATATACATATGGCTAGCTCCTCCGACTCTCCGCGTAACCTGGAGGTT
ACCAACGCAACTCCGAACTCTCTGACTATTTCTTGGGACGATCCTTATCACGCTATCTATTACCGTATCA
CCTACGGCGAAACTGGTGGTAACTCCCCGAGCCAGGAATTCACTGTTCCGAGATCTTATTCTAATGCGAC
CATCAGCGGTCTGAAACCGGGCCAGGATTATACCATTACCGTGTACGCTGTAACCGGTCCTAACGACGAT
TCAAACCCAATCAGCATCAATTATCGCACCGAAATCGACAAACCGTCTCAGGGATCCCACCATCACCATC
ATCACTGATTAACTAAACGAGATCCGGCTGCTAACAAAGCCCGAAAGGAAGCTGAGTTGGCTGCTGCCAC
CGCTGAGCAATAACTAGCATAACCCCTTGGGGCCTCTAAACGGGCCTTGAGGGGTTTTTTGCTGAAAGGA
GGAACTATATCCGGATTGGCGAATGGG
[124 nt withheld, positions 518-641]
C
[91 nt withheld, positions 643-733]
A
[33 nt withheld, positions 735-767]
