>Addgene plasmid #84796 | pET - FnR062.Y78P | addgene partial sequence | sequence record 163649 | T7term 5'-GCTAGTTATTGCTCAGCGG-3'
TTTGTTAGCAGCCGGATCTCGTTTAGTTAATCAGTGATGATGGTGATGGTGGGATCCCTGAGACGGTTTG
TCGATTTCGGTGCGATAATTGATGCTGATTGGGTTTGAATCGTCGTTAGGACCGGTTACAGCGTACACGG
TAATGGTATAATCCTGGCCCGGTTTCAGACCGCTGATGGTCGCATTAGAATAAGATCTCGGAACAGTGAA
TTCCTGGCTCGGGGAGTTACCACCAGTTTCGCCGTAGGTGATACGGTAATAGATAGCGTGATAAGGATCG
TCCCAAGAAATAGTCAGAGAGTTCGGAGTTGCGTTGGTAACCTCCAGGTTACGCGGAGAGTCGGAGGAGC
TAGCCATATGTATATCTCCTTCTTAAAGTTAAACAAAATTATTTCTAGAGGGGAATTGTTATCCGCTCAC
AATTCCCCTATAGTGAGTCGTATTAATTTCGCGGGATCGAGATCTCGATCCTCTACGCCGGACGCATCGT
GGCCGGCATCACCGGCGCCACAGGTGCGGTTGCTGGCGCCTATATCGCCGACATCACCGATGGGGAAGAT
CGGGCTCGCCACTTCGGGCTCATGAGCGCTTGTTTCGGCGTGGGTATGGTGGCAGGCCCCGTGGCCGGGG
GACTGTTGGGCGCCATCTCCTTGCATGCACCATTCCTTGCGGCGGCGGTGCTCAACGGCCTCAACCTACT
ACTGGGCTGCTTCCTAATGCAGGAGTCGCATAAGGGAGAGCGTCGAGATCCCGGACACCATCGAATGGCG
CAAAACCTTTCGCGGTATGGCATGATAGCGCCCGGAAGAGAGTCAATTCAGGGTGGTGAATGTGAAACCA
GTAACGTTATACGATGTCGCAGAGTATGCCGGTGTCTCTTATCAGACCGTTTCCCGCGTGGTGAACCAGG
CCAGCCACG
