[The description below was written by a language model from this plasmid's Addgene catalogue record.]
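Description:
pET - FnR062.Y78P is a bacterial expression plasmid built on a pET backbone and intended for producing the FnR.0.6.2-Y78P protein in E. coli. It is selected with kanamycin and is listed as high copy. The recorded propagation strain is a T7 expression host, which fits the usual design of the pET family: the insert sits under a T7 promoter, and transcription depends on T7 RNA polymerase supplied by the host. The record itself, however, does not list the promoter, the origin of replication or any other backbone feature, and no feature table is provided, so those details cannot be confirmed here.

The insert is described as human-derived and named FnR.0.6.2, carrying a single Y78P substitution (tyrosine to proline at position 78). It is fused at its C terminus to a 6xHis tag, which allows purification by immobilized metal affinity chromatography and detection with anti-His reagents. It was cloned by restriction enzyme methods, but the 5′ and 3′ cloning sites are not recorded. The record does not state what the parent protein is, what it binds, or how the mutation affects it.

The stated purpose is simply bacterial expression of this protein variant. The associated publication describes a protein–protein binding experiment designed to teach intermolecular interactions in high school or undergraduate classrooms. This suggests that the purified point mutant serves as one of the materials for that teaching exercise, plausibly for comparison with related variants, although the record does not spell out its exact role.
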