Addgene plasmid #84796: pET - FnR062.Y78P
Purpose: bacterial expression of FnR.0.6.2-Y78P protein
Depositing lab: Benjamin Hackel. Depositing organization: University of Minnesota. Publication: Development and Implementation of a Protein–Protein Binding Experiment To Teach Intermolecular Interactions in High School or Undergraduate Classrooms. Johnson SM, Javner C, Hackel BJ. J. Chem. Educ. 2017, 94, 3, 367–374 10.1021/acs.jchemed.6b00323.
Backbone
  Vector backbone: pET
  Vector type: Bacterial Expression
Growth in bacteria
  Bacterial resistance: Kanamycin, 50 μg/mL
  Growth temperature: 37°C
  Growth strain: T7 express
  Copy number: High Copy
Gene/Insert
  Gene/Insert name: FnR.0.6.2-Y78P
  Species: H. sapiens (human)
  Mutation: Y78P
  Tag / fusion protein: 6xHis (C terminal on insert)
  Cloning method: Restriction Enzyme; 5′ cloning site unknown (unknown if destroyed); 3′ cloning site unknown (unknown if destroyed)
Terms and licenses: Academic/Nonprofit Terms; Industry Terms: Not Available to Industry
How to cite: pET - FnR062.Y78P was a gift from Benjamin Hackel (Addgene plasmid # 84796 ; http://n2t.net/addgene:84796 ; RRID:Addgene_84796)
